Addgene plasmid #28289: pRSI9-U6-(sh)-UbiC-TagRFP-2A-Puro
Purpose: (Empty Backbone) 3rd generation lentiviral plasmid; This plasmid is the backbone for the DECIPHER libraries (currently DISCONTINUED)
Depositing lab: Alex Chenchik & Gus Frangou. Depositing organization: Cellecta, Inc.
Backbone
  Vector backbone: pRSI9-U6-(sh)-UbiC-TagRFP-2A-Puro
  Backbone manufacturer: Cellecta
  Backbone size (bp): 7500
  Vector type: Mammalian Expression, Lentiviral, RNAi
  Selectable markers: Puromycin
Growth in bacteria
  Bacterial resistance: Ampicillin, 100 μg/mL
  Growth temperature: 37°C
  Growth strain: SURE
  Growth instructions: Plasmids need to be grown in OmniMAX 2 T1R (Life Technologies) or SURE (Agilent) Recombination defective E.coli cells. SURE cells are kanamycin and tetracycline resistant. When transforming the SURE strain with plasmids carrying chloramphenicol resistance gene, select for transformants on LB agar plates containing 100 µg/ml chloramphenicol. The SURE strain is resistant (Camr) to concentrations of <40 µg/ml chloramphenicol, but sensitive (Cams) to 100 µg/ml chloramphenicol.
  Copy number: Unknown
Gene/Insert
  Gene/Insert name: None (alt name: DECIPHER shRNA Expression Vector)
  Cloning method: Restriction Enzyme; 5′ cloning site BbsI (BpiI) (not destroyed); 3′ cloning site BbsI (BpiI) (not destroyed)
  Sequencing primers: 5′ FwdU6 (CAAGGCTGTTAGAGAGATAATTGGAA)
Terms and licenses: Academic/Nonprofit Terms; Industry Terms: Not Available to Industry
How to cite: pRSI9-U6-(sh)-UbiC-TagRFP-2A-Puro was a gift from Alex Chenchik & Gus Frangou (Addgene plasmid # 28289 ; http://n2t.net/addgene:28289 ; RRID:Addgene_28289)
