[The description below was written by a language model from this plasmid's Addgene catalogue record and pLannotate feature annotations shown in this document.]
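Description:
pRSI9-U6-(sh)-UbiC-TagRFP-2A-Puro is a 7.5 kb third-generation lentiviral shRNA expression vector supplied as an empty backbone. It served as the backbone for the DECIPHER pooled shRNA libraries, which the record lists as discontinued. In E. coli it is propagated through a high-copy ColE1/pUC-type origin with ampicillin selection (AmpR). The record recommends recombination-deficient strains, a usual precaution for plasmids carrying repeated LTR sequences. Small remnants of lac, rop, bom and lacZα sequences are annotated in the bacterial portion and appear to be leftovers from earlier cloning vectors.

The viral genome is transcribed from an RSV enhancer/promoter fused to a truncated HIV-1 5' LTR, which makes genomic RNA production Tat-independent in packaging cells. Downstream lie the Ψ packaging signal with a gag fragment, the Rev response element for nuclear export of unspliced RNA, and a cPPT/CTS element that aids nuclear import in transduced cells. The 3' end carries a second truncated LTR (preceded by a nef fragment), followed by an SV40 poly(A) signal and SV40 origin. No WPRE is annotated.

Two expression units sit between the LTRs. A human U6 RNA polymerase III promoter drives the shRNA, and hairpin oligonucleotides are inserted at BbsI (BpiI) sites that remain intact in the empty vector. A human ubiquitin C promoter drives a single transcript encoding TagRFP and puromycin N-acetyltransferase. According to the plasmid name these are linked by a 2A peptide, which is not separately annotated but fits the gap between the two coding sequences. Transduced mammalian cells can therefore be tracked by red fluorescence and enriched with puromycin, which suits both single-gene knockdown and pooled RNAi screening.
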