Features (pLannotate 1.2.2; 25 found; start..end, strand, type, name):
      6..232     +  promoter       RSV promoter: Rous sarcoma virus enhancer/promoter
    233..413     +  LTR            5' LTR (truncated): truncated 5' long terminal repeat (LTR) from HIV-1
    460..585     +  misc_feature   HIV-1 Ψ: packaging signal of human immunodeficiency virus type 1
    569..907     +  CDS            HIV-1 gag (fragment): gag protein from human immunodeficiency virus 1; gag
   1078..1311    +  misc_feature   RRE: The Rev response element (RRE) of HIV-1 allows for Rev-dependent mRNA export from the nucleus to the cytoplasm.
   1688..1788    +  CDS            Rev (fragment): human immunodeficiency virus 1 (HIV-1) Rev protein; rev; enhances nuclear export of unspliced and incompletely spliced viral mRNAs
   1819..2059    +  promoter       U6 promoter: RNA polymerase III promoter for human U6 snRNA
   2194..2311    +  misc_feature   cPPT/CTS: central polypurine tract and central termination sequence of HIV-1
   2360..2759    +  promoter       UbC promoter: human ubiquitin C promoter
   2772..3482    +  CDS            TagRFP: monomeric derivative of red fluorescent protein from Entacmaea quadricolor (Merzlyak et al., 2007) mammalian codon-optimized
   3549..4148    +  CDS            PuroR: puromycin N-acetyltransferase; pac from Streptomyces alboniger; confers resistance to puromycin
   4171..4308    +  CDS            nef (fragment): NEF_HV1LA - Experimental evidence at protein level: Swiss-Prot protein existence level 1. Extracellular Nef protein targets CD4(+) T-lymphocytes for apoptosis by interacting with CXCR4 surface receptors. From Human immunodeficiency virus type 1 group M subtype B (isolate Lai) (HIV-1).
   4294..4474    +  LTR            5' LTR (truncated): truncated 5' long terminal repeat (LTR) from HIV-1
   4546..4667    +  polyA_signal   SV40 poly(A) signal: SV40 polyadenylation signal
   4707..4842    +  rep_origin     SV40 ori: SV40 origin of replication
   4899..4915    -  protein_bind   lac operator: The lac repressor binds to the lac operator to inhibit transcription in E. coli. This inhibition can be relieved by adding lactose or isopropyl-β-D-thiogalactopyranoside (IPTG). lac repressor encoded by lacI
   4923..4953    -  promoter       lac promoter: promoter for the E. coli lac operon
   4968..4989    -  protein_bind   CAP binding site: CAP binding activates transcription in the presence of cAMP. E. coli catabolite activator protein
   5002..5094    -  CDS            lacI (fragment): lac repressor; lacI; The lac repressor binds to the lac operator to inhibit transcription in E. coli. This inhibition can be relieved by adding lactose or isopropyl-β-D-thiogalactopyranoside (IPTG).
   5277..5865    -  rep_origin     ori: high-copy-number ColE1/pMB1/pBR322/pUC origin of replication
   6036..6896    -  CDS            AmpR: β-lactamase; bla; confers resistance to ampicillin, carbenicillin, and related antibiotics
   6897..7001    -  promoter       AmpR promoter: bla
   7096..7131    +  CDS            rop (fragment): Rop protein, which maintains plasmids at low copy number; rop
   7233..7332    +  misc_feature   bom (fragment): basis of mobility region from pBR322
   7338..7492    -  CDS            lacZα (fragment): LacZα fragment of β-galactosidase; lacZ fragment
>Addgene plasmid #28289 | pRSI9-U6-(sh)-UbiC-TagRFP-2A-Puro | addgene full sequence | sequence record 197795 | Addgene NGS Result
ACGCGTGTAGTCTTATGCAATACTCTTGTAGTCTTGCAACATGGTAACGATGAGTTAGCAACATGCCTTA
CAAGGAGAGAAAAAGCACCGTGCATGCCGATTGGTGGAAGTAAGGTGGTACGATCGTGCCTTATTAGGAA
GGCAACAGACGGGTCTGACATGGATTGGACGAACCACTGAATTGCCGCATTGCAGAGATATTGTATTTAA
GTGCCTAGCTCGATACATAAACGGGTCTCTCTGGTTAGACCAGATCTGAGCCTGGGAGCTCTCTGGCTAA
CTAGGGAACCCACTGCTTAAGCCTCAATAAAGCTTGCCTTGAGTGCTTCAAGTAGTGTGTGCCCGTCTGT
TGTGTGACTCTGGTAACTAGAGATCCCTCAGACCCTTTTAGTCAGTGTGGAAAATCTCTAGCAGTGGCGC
CCGAACAGGGACTTGAAAGCGAAAGGGAAACCAGAGGAGCTCTCTCGACGCAGGACTCGGCTTGCTGAAG
CGCGCACGGCAAGAGGCGAGGGGCGGCGACTGGTGAGTACGCCAAAAATTTTGACTAGCGGAGGCTAGAA
GGAGAGAGATGGGTGCGAGAGCGTCAGTATTAAGCGGGGGAGAATTAGATCGCGATGGGAAAAAATTCGG
TTAAGGCCAGGGGGAAAGAAAAAATATAAATTAAAACATATAGTATGGGCAAGCAGGGAGCTAGAACGAT
TCGCAGTTAATCCTGGCCTGTTAGAAACATCAGAAGGCTGTAGACAAATACTGGGACAGCTACAACCATC
CCTTCAGACAGGATCAGAAGAACTTAGATCATTATATAATACAGTAGCAACCCTCTATTGTGTGCATCAA
AGGATAGAGATAAAAGACACCAAGGAAGCTTTAGACAAGATAGAGGAAGAGCAAAACAAAAGTAAGACCA
CCGCACAGCAAGCGGCCACTGATCTTCAGACCTGGAGGAGGAGATATGAGGGACAATTGGAGAAGTGAAT
TATATAAATATAAAGTAGTAAAAATTGAACCATTAGGAGTAGCACCCACCAAGGCAAAGAGAAGAGTGGT
GCAGAGAGAAAAAAGAGCAGTGGGAATAGGAGCTTTGTTCCTTGGGTTCTTGGGAGCAGCAGGAAGCACT
ATGGGCGCAGCGTCAATGACGCTGACGGTACAGGCCAGACAATTATTGTCTGGTATAGTGCAGCAGCAGA
ACAATTTGCTGAGGGCTATTGAGGCGCAACAGCATCTGTTGCAACTCACAGTCTGGGGCATCAAGCAGCT
CCAGGCAAGAATCCTGGCTGTGGAAAGATACCTAAAGGATCAACAGCTCCTGGGGATTTGGGGTTGCTCT
GGAAAACTCATTTGCACCACTGCTGTGCCTTGGAATGCTAGTTGGAGTAATAAATCTCTGGAACAGATTT
GGAATCACACGACCTGGATGGAGTGGGACAGAGAAATTAACAATTACACAAGCTTAATACACTCCTTAAT
TGAAGAATCGCAAAACCAGCAAGAAAAGAATGAACAAGAATTATTGGAATTAGATAAATGGGCAAGTTTG
TGGAATTGGTTTAACATAACAAATTGGCTGTGGTATATAAAATTATTCATAATGATAGTAGGAGGCTTGG
TAGGTTTAAGAATAGTTTTTGCTGTACTTTCTATAGTGAATAGAGTTAGGCAGGGATATTCACCATTATC
GTTTCAGACCCACCTCCCAACCCCGAGGGGACCCGACAGGCCCGAAGGAATAGAAGAAGAAGGTGGAGAG
AGAGACAGAGACAGATCCATTCGATTAGTGAACGGATCTCGACGGTATCGATGGCCGCCCCCTTCACCGA
GGGCCTATTTCCCATGATTCCTTCATATTTGCATATACGATACAAGGCTGTTAGAGAGATAATTGGAATT
AATTTGACTGTAAACACAAAGATATTAGTACAAAATACGTGACGTAGAAAGTAATAATTTCTTGGGTAGT
TTGCAGTTTTAAAATTATGTTTTAAAATGGACTATCATATGCTTACCGTAACTTGAAAGTATTTCGATTT
CTTGGCTTTATATATCTTGTGGAAAGGACGAAACACCGGAGTCTTCTTTTTTGAAGACACTTCGTGCGTT
TGGGGTTTCGGACTGTAGAACTCTGAACCTCTCGGTGGTCGCCGTATCATTAGAATTCTCGACCTCGAGA
CAAATGGCAGTATTCATCCACAATTTTAAAAGAAAAGGGGGGATTGGGGGGTACAGTGCAGGGGAAAGAA
TAGTAGACATAATAGCAACAGACATACAAACTAAAGAATTACAAAAACAAATTACAAAAATTCAAAATTT
TCGGGTTTATTACAGGGACAGCAGAGATCCACTTTGGCCGCCGTTCGAAGGCCTCCGCGCCGGGTTTTGG
CGCCTCCCGCGGGCGCCCCCCTCCTCACGGCGAGCGCTGCCACGTCAGACGAAGGGCGCAGCGAGCGTCC
TGATCCTTCCGCCCGGACGCTCAGGACAGCGGCCCGCTGCTCATAAGACTCGGCCTTAGAACCCCAGTAT
CAGCAGAAGGACATTTTAGGACGGGACTTGGGTGACTCTAGGGCACTGGTTTTCTTTCCAGAGAGCGGAA
CAGGCGAGGAAAAGTAGTCCCTTCTCGGCGATTCTGCGGAGGGATCTCCGTGGGGCGGTGAACGCCGATG
ATTATATAAGGACGCGCCGGGTGTGGCACAGCTAGTTCCGTCGCAGCCGGGATTTGGGTCGCGGTTCTTG
TTTGTGGATCGCTGTGATCGTCACTTGGTCTAGACGCCACCATGGTGTCTAAGGGCGAAGAGCTGATTAA
GGAGAACATGCACATGAAGCTGTACATGGAGGGCACCGTGAACAACCACCACTTCAAGTGCACATCCGAG
GGCGAAGGCAAGCCCTACGAGGGCACCCAGACCATGAGAATCAAGGTGGTCGAGGGCGGCCCTCTCCCCT
TCGCCTTCGACATCCTGGCTACCAGCTTCATGTACGGCAGCAGAACCTTCATCAACCACACCCAGGGCAT
CCCCGACTTCTTTAAGCAGTCCTTCCCTGAGGGCTTCACATGGGAGAGAGTCACCACATACGAGGACGGG
GGCGTGCTGACCGCTACCCAGGACACCAGCCTCCAGGACGGCTGCCTCATCTACAACGTCAAGATCAGAG
GGGTGAACTTCCCATCCAACGGCCCTGTGATGCAGAAGAAAACACTCGGCTGGGAGGCCAACACCGAGAT
GCTGTACCCCGCTGACGGCGGCCTGGAAGGCAGAAGCGACATGGCCCTGAAGCTCGTGGGCGGGGGCCAC
CTGATCTGCAACTTCAAGACCACATACAGATCCAAGAAACCCGCTAAGAACCTCAAGATGCCCGGCGTCT
ACTATGTGGACCACAGACTGGAAAGAATCAAGGAGGCCGACAAAGAGACCTACGTCGAGCAGCACGAGGT
GGCTGTGGCCAGATACTGCGACCTCCCTAGCAAACTGGGGCACAAACTTAATGGATCCGAGGGCAGAGGA
AGCCTTCTAACATGCGGTGACGTGGAGGAGAATCCCGGCCCTTCCGGGATGACCGAGTACAAGCCCACGG
TGCGCCTCGCCACCCGCGACGACGTCCCCAGGGCCGTACGCACCCTCGCCGCCGCGTTCGCCGACTACCC
CGCCACGCGCCACACCGTCGATCCGGACCGCCACATCGAGCGGGTCACCGAGCTGCAAGAACTCTTCCTC
ACGCGCGTCGGGCTCGACATCGGCAAGGTGTGGGTCGCGGACGACGGCGCCGCGGTGGCGGTCTGGACCA
CGCCGGAGAGCGTCGAAGCGGGGGCGGTGTTCGCCGAGATCGGCCCGCGCATGGCCGAGTTGAGCGGTTC
CCGGCTGGCCGCGCAGCAACAGATGGAAGGCCTCCTGGCGCCGCACCGGCCCAAGGAGCCCGCGTGGTTC
CTGGCCACCGTCGGCGTCTCGCCCGACCACCAGGGCAAGGGTCTGGGCAGCGCCGTCGTGCTCCCCGGAG
TGGAGGCGGCCGAGCGCGCCGGGGTGCCCGCCTTCCTGGAGACCTCCGCGCCCCGCAACCTCCCCTTCTA
CGAGCGGCTCGGCTTCACCGTCACCGCCGACGTCGAGGTGCCCGAAGGACCGCGCACCTGGTGCATGACC
CGCAAGCCCGGTGCCTGAATCTAGGTCGACATTCTACTTGGTACCTTTAAGACCAATGACTTACAAGGCA
GCTGTAGATCTTAGCCACTTTTTAAAAGAAAAGGGGGGACTGGAAGGGCTAATTCACTCCCAACGAAGAT
AAGATCTGCTTTTTGCTTGTACTGGGTCTCTCTGGTTAGACCAGATCTGAGCCTGGGAGCTCTCTGGCTA
ACTAGGGAACCCACTGCTTAAGCCTCAATAAAGCTTGCCTTGAGTGCTTCAAGTAGTGTGTGCCCGTCTG
TTGTGTGACTCTGGTAACTAGAGATCCCTCAGACCCTTTTAGTCAGTGTGGAAAATCTCTAGCAGTAGTA
GTTCATGTCATCTTATTATTCAGTATTTATAACTTGCAAAGAAATGAATATCAGAGAGTGAGAGGAACTT
GTTTATTGCAGCTTATAATGGTTACAAATAAAGCAATAGCATCACAAATTTCACAAATAAAGCATTTTTT
TCACTGCATTCTAGTTGTGGTTTGTCCAAACTCATCAATGTATCTTATCATGTCTGGCTCTAGCTATCCC
GCCCCTAACTCCGCCCATCCCGCCCCTAACTCCGCCCAGTTCCGCCCATTCTCCGCCCCATGGCTGACTA
ATTTTTTTTATTTATGCAGAGGCCGAGGCCGCCTCGGCCTCTGAGCTATTCCAGAAGTAGTGAGGAGGCT
TTTTTGGAGGCCTAGACTTTTGCAGAGACCAAATTCGTAATCATGTCATAGCTGTTTCCTGTGTGAAATT
GTTATCCGCTCACAATTCCACACAACATACGAGCCGGAAGCATAAAGTGTAAAGCCTGGGGTGCCTAATG
AGTGAGCTAACTCACATTAATTGCGTTGCGCTCACTGCCCGCTTTCCAGTCGGGAAACCTGTCGTGCCAG
CTGCATTAATGAATCGGCCAACGCGCGGGGAGAGGCGGTTTGCGTATTGGGCGCTCTTCCGCTTCCTCGC
TCACTGACTCGCTGCGCTCGGTCGTTCGGCTGCGGCGAGCGGTATCAGCTCACTCAAAGGCGGTAATACG
GTTATCCACAGAATCAGGGGATAACGCAGGAAAGAACATGTGAGCAAAAGGCCAGCAAAAGGCCAGGAAC
CGTAAAAAGGCCGCGTTGCTGGCGTTTTTCCATAGGCTCCGCCCCCCTGACGAGCATCACAAAAATCGAC
GCTCAAGTCAGAGGTGGCGAAACCCGACAGGACTATAAAGATACCAGGCGTTTCCCCCTGGAAGCTCCCT
CGTGCGCTCTCCTGTTCCGACCCTGCCGCTTACCGGATACCTGTCCGCCTTTCTCCCTTCGGGAAGCGTG
GCGCTTTCTCATAGCTCACGCTGTAGGTATCTCAGTTCGGTGTAGGTCGTTCGCTCCAAGCTGGGCTGTG
TGCACGAACCCCCCGTTCAGCCCGACCGCTGCGCCTTATCCGGTAACTATCGTCTTGAGTCCAACCCGGT
AAGACACGACTTATCGCCACTGGCAGCAGCCACTGGTAACAGGATTAGCAGAGCGAGGTATGTAGGCGGT
GCTACAGAGTTCTTGAAGTGGTGGCCTAACTACGGCTACACTAGAAGAACAGTATTTGGTATCTGCGCTC
TGCTGAAGCCAGTTACCTTCGGAAAAAGAGTTGGTAGCTCTTGATCCGGCAAACAAACCACCGCTGGTAG
CGGTGGTTTTTTTGTTTGCAAGCAGCAGATTACGCGCAGAAAAAAAGGATCTCAAGAAGATCCTTTGATC
TTTTCTACGGGGTCTGACGCTCAGTGGAACGAAAACTCACGTTAAGGGATTTTGGTCATGAGATTATCAA
AAAGGATCTTCACCTAGATCCTTTTAAATTAAAAATGAAGTTTTAAATCAATCTAAAGTATATATGAGTA
AACTTGGTCTGACAGTTACCAATGCTTAATCAGTGAGGCACCTATCTCAGCGATCTGTCTATTTCGTTCA
TCCATAGTTGCCTGACTCCCCGTCGTGTAGATAACTACGATACGGGAGGGCTTACCATCTGGCCCCAGTG
CTGCAATGATACCGCGAGACCCACGCTCACCGGCTCCAGATTTATCAGCAATAAACCAGCCAGCCGGAAG
GGCCGAGCGCAGAAGTGGTCCTGCAACTTTATCCGCCTCCATCCAGTCTATTAATTGTTGCCGGGAAGCT
AGAGTAAGTAGTTCGCCAGTTAATAGTTTGCGCAACGTTGTTGCCATTGCTACAGGCATCGTGGTGTCAC
GCTCGTCGTTTGGTATGGCTTCATTCAGCTCCGGTTCCCAACGATCAAGGCGAGTTACATGATCCCCCAT
GTTGTGCAAAAAAGCGGTTAGCTCCTTCGGTCCTCCGATCGTTGTCAGAAGTAAGTTGGCCGCAGTGTTA
TCACTCATGGTTATGGCAGCACTGCATAATTCTCTTACTGTCATGCCATCCGTAAGATGCTTTTCTGTGA
CTGGTGAGTACTCAACCAAGTCATTCTGAGAATAGTGTATGCGGCGACCGAGTTGCTCTTGCCCGGCGTC
AATACGGGATAATACCGCGCCACATAGCAGAACTTTAAAAGTGCTCATCATTGGAAAACGTTCTTCGGGG
CGAAAACTCTCAAGGATCTTACCGCTGTTGAGATCCAGTTCGATGTAACCCACTCGTGCACCCAACTGAT
CTTCAGCATCTTTTACTTTCACCAGCGTTTCTGGGTGAGCAAAAACAGGAAGGCAAAATGCCGCAAAAAA
GGGAATAAGGGCGACACGGAAATGTTGAATACTCATACTCTTCCTTTTTCAATATTATTGAAGCATTTAT
CAGGGTTATTGTCTCATGAGCGGATACATATTTGAATGTATTTAGAAAAATAAACAAATAGGGGTTCCGC
GCACATTTCCCCGAAAAGTGCCACCTGACGTCTAAGAAACCATTATTATCATGACATTAACCTATAAAAA
TAGGCGTATCACGAGGCCCTTTCGTCTCGCGCGTTTCGGTGATGACGGTGAAAACCTCTGACACATGCAG
CTCCCGGAGACGGTCACAGCTTGTCTGTAAGCGGATGCCGGGAGCAGACAAGCCCGTCAGGGCGCGTCAG
CGGGTGTTGGCGGGTGTCGGGGCTGGCTTAACTATGCGGCATCAGAGCAGATTGTACTGAGAGTGCACCA
TATGCGGTGTGAAATACCGCACAGATGCGTAAGGAGAAAATACCGCATCAGGCGCCATTCGCCATTCAGG
CTGCGCAACTGTTGGGAAGGGCGATCGGTGCGGGCCTCTTCGCTATTACGCCAGCTGGCGAAAGGGGGAT
GTGCTGCAAGGCGATTAAGTTGGGTAACGCCAGGGTTTTCCCAGTCACGACGTTGTAAAACGACGGCCAG
TGCCAAGCTG
