>Addgene plasmid #28289 | pRSI9-U6-(sh)-UbiC-TagRFP-2A-Puro | addgene partial sequence | sequence record 34608 | 28289 with hU6-F
CTGTTAGAGAGATAATTGGAATTAATTTGACTGTAAACACAAAGATATTAGTACAAAATACGTGACGTAG
AAAGTAATAATTTCTTGGGTAGTTTGCAGTTTTAAAATTATGTTTTAAAATGGACTATCATATGCTTACC
GTAACTTGAAAGTATTTCGATTTCTTGGCTTTATATATCTTGTGGAAAGGACGAAACACCGGAGTCTTCT
TTTTTGAAGACACTTCGTGCGTTTGGGGTTTCGGACTGTAGAACTCTGAACCTCTCGGTGGTCGCCGTAT
CATTAGAATTCTCGACCTCGAGACAAATGGCAGTATTCATCCACAATTTTAAAAGAAAAGGGGGGATTGG
GGGGTACAGTGCAGGGGAAAGAATAGTAGACATAATAGCAACAGACATACAAACTAAAGAATTACAAAAA
CAAATTACAAAAATTCAAAATTTTCGGGTTTATTACAGGGACAGCAGAGATCCACTTTGGCCGCCGTTCG
AAGGCCTCCGCGCCGGGTTTTGGCGCCTCCCGCGGGCGCCCCCCTCCTCACGGCGAGCGCTGCCACGTCA
GACGAAGGGCGCAGCGAGCGTCCTGATCCTTCCGCCCGGACGCTCAGGACAGCGGCCCGCTGCTCATAAG
ACTCGGCCTTAGAACCCCAGTATCAGCAGAAGGACATTTTAGGACGGGACTTGGGTGACTCTAGGGCACT
GGTTTTCTTTCCAGAGAGCGGAACAGGCGAGGAAAAGTAGTCCCTTCTCGGCGATTCTGCGGAGGGATCT
CCGTGGGGCGGTGAACGCCGATGATTATATAAGGACGCGCCGGGTGTGGCACAGCTAGTTCC
