>Addgene plasmid #28289 | pRSI9-U6-(sh)-UbiC-TagRFP-2A-Puro | addgene partial sequence | sequence record 34609 | 28289 with puro-variant-R (gtgggcttgtactcggtcat)
GCATGTTAGAAGGCTTCCTCTGCCCTCGGATCCATTAAGTTTGTGCCCCAGTTTGCTAGGGAGGTCGCAG
TATCTGGCCACAGCCACCTCGTGCTGCTCGACGTAGGTCTCTTTGTCGGCCTCCTTGATTCTTTCCAGTC
TGTGGTCCACATAGTAGACGCCGGGCATCTTGAGGTTCTTAGCGGGTTTCTTGGATCTGTATGTGGTCTT
GAAGTTGCAGATCAGGTGGCCCCCGCCCACGAGCTTCAGGGCCATGTCGCTTCTGCCTTCCAGGCCGCCG
TCAGCGGGGTACAGCATCTCGGTGTTGGCCTCCCAGCCGAGTGTTTTCTTCTGCATCACAGGGCCGTTGG
ATGGGAAGTTCACCCCTCTGATCTTGACGTTGTAGATGAGGCAGCCGTCCTGGAGGCTGGTGTCCTGGGT
AGCGGTCAGCACGCCCCCGTCCTCGTATGTGGTGACTCTCTCCCATGTGAAGCCCTCAGGGAAGGACTGC
TTAAAGAAGTCGGGGATGCCCTGGGTGTGGTTGATGAAGGTTCTGCTGCCGTACATGAAGCTGGTAGCCA
GGATGTCGAAGGCGAAGGGGAGAGGGCCGCCCTCGACCACCTTGATTCTCATGGTCTGGGTGCCCTCGTA
GGGCTTGCCTTCGCCCTCGGATGTGCACTTGAAGTGGTGGTTGTTCACGGTGCCCTCCATGTACAGCTTC
ATGTGCATGTTCTCCTTAATCAGCTCTTCGCCCTTAGACACCATGGTGGCGTCTAGACCAAGTGACGATC
ACAGCGATCCACAAACAAGAACCGCGACCCAAATCCCGGCTGCGACGGAACTAGCTGTGCCACACCCGGC
GCGTCCTTATATAATCATCGGCGTTCACCGCCCCA
